Addgene plasmid #76089: IKBKB gRNA (BRDN0001145616)
Purpose: 3rd generation lentiviral gRNA plasmid targeting human IKBKB
Depositing lab: John Doench & David Root. Depositing organization: Broad Institute. Publication: Optimized sgRNA design to maximize activity and minimize off-target effects of CRISPR-Cas9. Doench JG, Fusi N, Sullender M, Hegde M, Vaimberg EW, Donovan KF, Smith I, Tothova Z, Wilen C, Orchard R, Virgin HW, Listgarten J, Root DE. Nat Biotechnol. 2016 Jan 18. doi: 10.1038/nbt.3437. PubMed 26780180.
Backbone
  Vector backbone: lentiGuide-Puro
  Backbone manufacturer: Zhang Lab (Addgene plasmid # 52963)
  Vector type: Mammalian Expression, Lentiviral, CRISPR
  Selectable markers: Puromycin
Growth in bacteria
  Bacterial resistance: Ampicillin, 100 μg/mL
  Growth temperature: 37°C
  Growth strain: DH5alpha
  Copy number: High Copy
Gene/Insert
  Gene/Insert name: IKBKB (alt names: IKBKB; NM_001190720.2)
  gRNA/shRNA sequence: TGAGGGCCACACATTGGACA
  Species: H. sapiens (human)
  Entrez Gene: IKBKB (a.k.a. IKK-2, IKK-beta, IKK2, IKKB, IMD15, IMD15A, IMD15B, NFKBIKB)
  Promoter: hU6
  Cloning method: Unknown
  Sequencing primers: 5′ U6-F; 3′ pS2-R
Terms and licenses: Academic/Nonprofit Terms; Industry Terms: Not Available to Industry
Depositor comments: The gRNA was designed to target the following Genbank reference sequence(s): NM_001190720.2,NM_001242778.1,NM_001556.2. Note that this plasmid does NOT contain Cas9. It should be used in conjunction with lentiCas9-Blast (Addgene #52962) or otherwise with cell lines already expressing Cas9. Browse the full kinome gRNA library at http://www.addgene.org/pooled-library/broadgpp-human-kinome/ or visit http://www.broadinstitute.org/rnai/public/ for detailed protocols and information.
How to cite: IKBKB gRNA (BRDN0001145616) was a gift from John Doench & David Root (Addgene plasmid # 76089 ; http://n2t.net/addgene:76089 ; RRID:Addgene_76089)
