[The description below was written by a language model from this plasmid's Addgene catalogue record and pLannotate feature annotations shown in this document.]
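Description:
IKBKB gRNA (BRDN0001145616) is a third-generation lentiviral guide RNA plasmid built on the lentiGuide-Puro backbone and designed to target human IKBKB, the gene encoding the IKK-beta kinase. It is maintained in E. coli as a high-copy plasmid through a ColE1/pUC-type origin and an ampicillin resistance gene (β-lactamase). The bacterial portion also carries an f1 origin and remnants of a lac/T7/T3 cloning region. An SV40 origin and SV40 polyadenylation signal lie downstream of the viral cassette.

The transfer cassette begins with an RSV promoter fused to a truncated HIV-1 5' LTR, which makes genomic RNA production in packaging cells Tat-independent. This is followed by the Ψ packaging signal with a partial gag sequence and the Rev response element. The cassette ends in a ΔU3 self-inactivating 3' LTR, so the integrated provirus lacks LTR promoter activity.

Between these elements, a human U6 RNA polymerase III promoter drives the IKBKB-specific spacer joined to the Streptococcus pyogenes Cas9 gRNA scaffold. A cPPT/CTS element follows, which aids nuclear import of the viral genome. Next, an EF-1α core promoter with its intron A expresses puromycin N-acetyltransferase for selection of transduced mammalian cells, and a WPRE enhances transcript expression.

The plasmid does not encode Cas9, so it must be paired with a separate Cas9 vector or used in cells that already express Cas9. According to the record, the guide was designed against several IKBKB reference transcripts and belongs to a human kinome gRNA collection. It is used for CRISPR knockout of IKBKB in human cells.
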