Features (pLannotate 1.2.2; 29 found; start..end, strand, type, name):
     14..80      +  CDS            small t antigen (fragment): SV40 (simian virus 40) small t antigen
    106..317     +  promoter       EF-1α core promoter: core promoter for human elongation factor EF-1α
    318..1256    +  intron         EF-1α intron A: intron upstream of the start codon of human EF-1α
   1278..1877    +  CDS            PuroR (fragment): puromycin N-acetyltransferase; pac from Streptomyces; confers resistance to puromycin
   1893..2481    +  misc_feature   WPRE: woodchuck hepatitis virus posttranscriptional regulatory element
   2532..2551    +  misc_feature   cPPT/CTS (fragment): central polypurine tract and central termination sequence of HIV-1
   2553..2786    +  LTR            3' LTR (ΔU3): self-inactivating 3' long terminal repeat (LTR) from HIV-1
   2864..2985    +  polyA_signal   SV40 poly(A) signal: SV40 polyadenylation signal
   3025..3160    +  rep_origin     SV40 ori: SV40 origin of replication
   3181..3199    -  promoter       T7 promoter: promoter for bacteriophage T7 RNA polymerase
   3207..3362    +  CDS            lacZα (fragment): LacZα fragment of β-galactosidase; lacZ fragment
   3367..3795    +  rep_origin     f1 ori (sequence partly withheld): f1 bacteriophage origin of replication; arrow indicates direction of (+) strand synthesis
   3848..3952    +  promoter       AmpR promoter: bla
   3953..4813    +  CDS            AmpR: β-lactamase; bla; confers resistance to ampicillin, carbenicillin, and related antibiotics
   4984..5572    +  rep_origin     ori: high-copy-number ColE1/pMB1/pBR322/pUC origin of replication
   5755..5847    +  CDS            lacI (fragment): lac repressor; lacI; The lac repressor binds to the lac operator to inhibit transcription in E. coli. This inhibition can be relieved by adding lactose or isopropyl-β-D-thiogalactopyranoside (IPTG).
   5860..5881    +  protein_bind   CAP binding site: CAP binding activates transcription in the presence of cAMP. E. coli catabolite activator protein
   5896..5926    +  promoter       lac promoter: promoter for the E. coli lac operon
   5934..5950    +  protein_bind   lac operator: The lac repressor binds to the lac operator to inhibit transcription in E. coli. This inhibition can be relieved by adding lactose or isopropyl-β-D-thiogalactopyranoside (IPTG). lac repressor encoded by lacI
   5995..6013    +  promoter       T3 promoter: promoter for bacteriophage T3 RNA polymerase
   6041..6267    +  promoter       RSV promoter: Rous sarcoma virus enhancer/promoter
   6268..6448    +  LTR            5' LTR (truncated): truncated 5' long terminal repeat (LTR) from HIV-1
   6495..6620    +  misc_feature   HIV-1 Ψ: packaging signal of human immunodeficiency virus type 1
   6604..6967    +  CDS            HIV-1 gag (fragment): gag protein from human immunodeficiency virus 1; gag
   7113..7346    +  misc_feature   RRE: The Rev response element (RRE) of HIV-1 allows for Rev-dependent mRNA export from the nucleus to the cytoplasm.
   7723..7749    +  CDS            Rev (fragment): human immunodeficiency virus 1 (HIV-1) Rev protein; rev; enhances nuclear export of unspliced and incompletely spliced viral mRNAs
   7753..7993    +  promoter       U6 promoter: RNA polymerase III promoter for human U6 snRNA
   8023..8098    +  misc_RNA       gRNA scaffold: guide RNA scaffold for the Streptococcus pyogenes CRISPR/Cas9 system
   8154..8271    +  misc_feature   cPPT/CTS: central polypurine tract and central termination sequence of HIV-1
>Addgene plasmid #76089 | IKBKB gRNA (BRDN0001145616) | addgene full sequence | sequence record 185162 | Addgene Assembled Sequence
CCCGGGTGCAAAGATGGATAAAGTTTTAAACAGAGAGGAATCTTTGCAGCTAATGGACCTTCTAGGTCTT
GAAAGGAGTGGGAATTGGCTCCGGTGCCCGTCAGTGGGCAGAGCGCACATCGCCCACAGTCCCCGAGAAG
TTGGGGGGAGGGGTCGGCAATTGATCCGGTGCCTAGAGAAGGTGGCGCGGGGTAAACTGGGAAAGTGATG
TCGTGTACTGGCTCCGCCTTTTTCCCGAGGGTGGGGGAGAACCGTATATAAGTGCAGTAGTCGCCGTGAA
CGTTCTTTTTCGCAACGGGTTTGCCGCCAGAACACAGGTAAGTGCCGTGTGTGGTTCCCGCGGGCCTGGC
CTCTTTACGGGTTATGGCCCTTGCGTGCCTTGAATTACTTCCACCTGGCTGCAGTACGTGATTCTTGATC
CCGAGCTTCGGGTTGGAAGTGGGTGGGAGAGTTCGAGGCCTTGCGCTTAAGGAGCCCCTTCGCCTCGTGC
TTGAGTTGAGGCCTGGCCTGGGCGCTGGGGCCGCCGCGTGCGAATCTGGTGGCACCTTCGCGCCTGTCTC
GCTGCTTTCGATAAGTCTCTAGCCATTTAAAATTTTTGATGACCTGCTGCGACGCTTTTTTTCTGGCAAG
ATAGTCTTGTAAATGCGGGCCAAGATCTGCACACTGGTATTTCGGTTTTTGGGGCCGCGGGCGGCGACGG
GGCCCGTGCGTCCCAGCGCACATGTTCGGCGAGGCGGGGCCTGCGAGCGCGGCCACCGAGAATCGGACGG
GGGTAGTCTCAAGCTGGCCGGCCTGCTCTGGTGCCTGGCCTCGCGCCGCCGTGTATCGCCCCGCCCTGGG
CGGCAAGGCTGGCCCGGTCGGCACCAGTTGCGTGAGCGGAAAGATGGCCGCTTCCCGGCCCTGCTGCAGG
GAGCTCAAAATGGAGGACGCGGCGCTCGGGAGAGCGGGCGGGTGAGTCACCCACACAAAGGAAAAGGGCC
TTTCCGTCCTCAGCCGTCGCTTCATGTGACTCCACGGAGTACCGGGCGCCGTCCAGGCACCTCGATTAGT
TCTCGAGCTTTTGGAGTACGTCGTCTTTAGGTTGGGGGGAGGGGTTTTATGCGATGGAGTTTCCCCACAC
TGAGTGGGTGGAGACTGAAGTTAGGCCAGCTTGGCACTTGATGTAATTCTCCTTGGAATTTGCCCTTTTT
GAGTTTGGATCTTGGTTCATTCTCAAGCCTCAGACAGTGGTTCAAAGTTTTTTTCTTCCATTTCAGGTGT
CGTGACGTACGGCCACCATGACCGAGTACAAGCCCACGGTGCGCCTCGCCACCCGCGACGACGTCCCCAG
GGCCGTACGCACCCTCGCCGCCGCGTTCGCCGACTACCCCGCCACGCGCCACACCGTCGATCCGGACCGC
CACATCGAGCGGGTCACCGAGCTGCAAGAACTCTTCCTCACGCGCGTCGGGCTCGACATCGGCAAGGTGT
GGGTCGCGGACGACGGCGCCGCCGTGGCGGTCTGGACCACGCCGGAGAGCGTCGAAGCGGGGGCGGTGTT
CGCCGAGATCGGCCCGCGCATGGCCGAGTTGAGCGGTTCCCGGCTGGCCGCGCAGCAACAGATGGAAGGC
CTCCTGGCGCCGCACCGGCCCAAGGAGCCCGCGTGGTTCCTGGCCACCGTCGGAGTCTCGCCCGACCACC
AGGGCAAGGGTCTGGGCAGCGCCGTCGTGCTCCCCGGAGTGGAGGCGGCCGAGCGCGCCGGGGTGCCCGC
CTTCCTGGAGACCTCCGCGCCCCGCAACCTCCCCTTCTACGAGCGGCTCGGCTTCACCGTCACCGCCGAC
GTCGAGGTGCCCGAAGGACCGCGCACCTGGTGCATGACCCGCAAGCCCGGTGCCTGAACGCGTTAAGTCG
ACAATCAACCTCTGGATTACAAAATTTGTGAAAGATTGACTGGTATTCTTAACTATGTTGCTCCTTTTAC
GCTATGTGGATACGCTGCTTTAATGCCTTTGTATCATGCTATTGCTTCCCGTATGGCTTTCATTTTCTCC
TCCTTGTATAAATCCTGGTTGCTGTCTCTTTATGAGGAGTTGTGGCCCGTTGTCAGGCAACGTGGCGTGG
TGTGCACTGTGTTTGCTGACGCAACCCCCACTGGTTGGGGCATTGCCACCACCTGTCAGCTCCTTTCCGG
GACTTTCGCTTTCCCCCTCCCTATTGCCACGGCGGAACTCATCGCCGCCTGCCTTGCCCGCTGCTGGACA
GGGGCTCGGCTGTTGGGCACTGACAATTCCGTGGTGTTGTCGGGGAAATCATCGTCCTTTCCTTGGCTGC
TCGCCTGTGTTGCCACCTGGATTCTGCGCGGGACGTCCTTCTGCTACGTCCCTTCGGCCCTCAATCCAGC
GGACCTTCCTTCCCGCGGCCTGCTGCCGGCTCTGCGGCCTCTTCCGCGTCTTCGCCTTCGCCCTCAGACG
AGTCGGATCTCCCTTTGGGCCGCCTCCCCGCGTCGACTTTAAGACCAATGACTTACAAGGCAGCTGTAGA
TCTTAGCCACTTTTTAAAAGAAAAGGGGGGACTGGAAGGGCTAATTCACTCCCAACGAAGACAAGATCTG
CTTTTTGCTTGTACTGGGTCTCTCTGGTTAGACCAGATCTGAGCCTGGGAGCTCTCTGGCTAACTAGGGA
ACCCACTGCTTAAGCCTCAATAAAGCTTGCCTTGAGTGCTTCAAGTAGTGTGTGCCCGTCTGTTGTGTGA
CTCTGGTAACTAGAGATCCCTCAGACCCTTTTAGTCAGTGTGGAAAATCTCTAGCAGTACGTATAGTAGT
TCATGTCATCTTATTATTCAGTATTTATAACTTGCAAAGAAATGAATATCAGAGAGTGAGAGGAACTTGT
TTATTGCAGCTTATAATGGTTACAAATAAAGCAATAGCATCACAAATTTCACAAATAAAGCATTTTTTTC
ACTGCATTCTAGTTGTGGTTTGTCCAAACTCATCAATGTATCTTATCATGTCTGGCTCTAGCTATCCCGC
CCCTAACTCCGCCCATCCCGCCCCTAACTCCGCCCAGTTCCGCCCATTCTCCGCCCCATGGCTGACTAAT
TTTTTTTATTTATGCAGAGGCCGAGGCCGCCTCGGCCTCTGAGCTATTCCAGAAGTAGTGAGGAGGCTTT
TTTGGAGGCCTAGGGACGTACCCAATTCGCCCTATAGTGAGTCGTATTACGCGCGCTCACTGGCCGTCGT
TTTACAACGTCGTGACTGGGAAAACCCTGGCGTTACCCAACTTAATCGCCTTGCAGCACATCCCCCTTTC
GCCAGCTGGCGTAATAGCGAAGAGGCCCGCACCGATCGCCCTTCCCAACAGTTGCGCAGCCTGAATGGCG
AATGGG
[124 nt withheld, positions 3367-3490]
C
[91 nt withheld, positions 3492-3582]
A
[49 nt withheld, positions 3584-3632]
CCTTTGACGTTGGAGTCCACGTTCTTT
[37 nt withheld, positions 3660-3696]
ACCCTATCTCGGTCTATTCTTTTGATTTATAAGGGATTTTGCCGATTTCGGCCTATTGGTTAAAAAATGA
GCTGATTTAACAAAAATTTAACGCGAATTTTAACAAAATATTAACGCTTACAATTTAGGTGGCACTTTTC
GGGGAAATGTGCGCGGAACCCCTATTTGTTTATTTTTCTAAATACATTCAAATATGTATCCGCTCATGAG
ACAATAACCCTGATAAATGCTTCAATAATATTGAAAAAGGAAGAGTATGAGTATTCAACATTTCCGTGTC
GCCCTTATTCCCTTTTTTGCGGCATTTTGCCTTCCTGTTTTTGCTCACCCAGAAACGCTGGTGAAAGTAA
AAGATGCTGAAGATCAGTTGGGTGCACGAGTGGGTTACATCGAACTGGATCTCAACAGCGGTAAGATCCT
TGAGAGTTTTCGCCCCGAAGAACGTTTTCCAATGATGAGCACTTTTAAAGTTCTGCTATGTGGCGCGGTA
TTATCCCGTATTGACGCCGGGCAAGAGCAACTCGGTCGCCGCATACACTATTCTCAGAATGACTTGGTTG
AGTACTCACCAGTCACAGAAAAGCATCTTACGGATGGCATGACAGTAAGAGAATTATGCAGTGCTGCCAT
AACCATGAGTGATAACACTGCGGCCAACTTACTTCTGACAACGATCGGAGGACCGAAGGAGCTAACCGCT
TTTTTGCACAACATGGGGGATCATGTAACTCGCCTTGATCGTTGGGAACCGGAGCTGAATGAAGCCATAC
CAAACGACGAGCGTGACACCACGATGCCTGTAGCAATGGCAACAACGTTGCGCAAACTATTAACTGGCGA
ACTACTTACTCTAGCTTCCCGGCAACAATTAATAGACTGGATGGAGGCGGATAAAGTTGCAGGACCACTT
CTGCGCTCGGCCCTTCCGGCTGGCTGGTTTATTGCTGATAAATCTGGAGCCGGTGAGCGTGGGTCTCGCG
GTATCATTGCAGCACTGGGGCCAGATGGTAAGCCCTCCCGTATCGTAGTTATCTACACGACGGGGAGTCA
GGCAACTATGGATGAACGAAATAGACAGATCGCTGAGATAGGTGCCTCACTGATTAAGCATTGGTAACTG
TCAGACCAAGTTTACTCATATATACTTTAGATTGATTTAAAACTTCATTTTTAATTTAAAAGGATCTAGG
TGAAGATCCTTTTTGATAATCTCATGACCAAAATCCCTTAACGTGAGTTTTCGTTCCACTGAGCGTCAGA
CCCCGTAGAAAAGATCAAAGGATCTTCTTGAGATCCTTTTTTTCTGCGCGTAATCTGCTGCTTGCAAACA
AAAAAACCACCGCTACCAGCGGTGGTTTGTTTGCCGGATCAAGAGCTACCAACTCTTTTTCCGAAGGTAA
CTGGCTTCAGCAGAGCGCAGATACCAAATACTGTTCTTCTAGTGTAGCCGTAGTTAGGCCACCACTTCAA
GAACTCTGTAGCACCGCCTACATACCTCGCTCTGCTAATCCTGTTACCAGTGGCTGCTGCCAGTGGCGAT
AAGTCGTGTCTTACCGGGTTGGACTCAAGACGATAGTTACCGGATAAGGCGCAGCGGTCGGGCTGAACGG
GGGGTTCGTGCACACAGCCCAGCTTGGAGCGAACGACCTACACCGAACTGAGATACCTACAGCGTGAGCT
ATGAGAAAGCGCCACGCTTCCCGAAGGGAGAAAGGCGGACAGGTATCCGGTAAGCGGCAGGGTCGGAACA
GGAGAGCGCACGAGGGAGCTTCCAGGGGGAAACGCCTGGTATCTTTATAGTCCTGTCGGGTTTCGCCACC
TCTGACTTGAGCGTCGATTTTTGTGATGCTCGTCAGGGGGGCGGAGCCTATGGAAAAACGCCAGCAACGC
GGCCTTTTTACGGTTCCTGGCCTTTTGCTGGCCTTTTGCTCACATGTTCTTTCCTGCGTTATCCCCTGAT
TCTGTGGATAACCGTATTACCGCCTTTGAGTGAGCTGATACCGCTCGCCGCAGCCGAACGACCGAGCGCA
GCGAGTCAGTGAGCGAGGAAGCGGAAGAGCGCCCAATACGCAAACCGCCTCTCCCCGCGCGTTGGCCGAT
TCATTAATGCAGCTGGCACGACAGGTTTCCCGACTGGAAAGCGGGCAGTGAGCGCAACGCAATTAATGTG
AGTTAGCTCACTCATTAGGCACCCCAGGCTTTACACTTTATGCTTCCGGCTCGTATGTTGTGTGGAATTG
TGAGCGGATAACAATTTCACACAGGAAACAGCTATGACCATGATTACGCCAAGCGCGCAATTAACCCTCA
CTAAAGGGAACAAAAGCTGGAGCTGCAAGCTTAATGTAGTCTTATGCAATACTCTTGTAGTCTTGCAACA
TGGTAACGATGAGTTAGCAACATGCCTTACAAGGAGAGAAAAAGCACCGTGCATGCCGATTGGTGGAAGT
AAGGTGGTACGATCGTGCCTTATTAGGAAGGCAACAGACGGGTCTGACATGGATTGGACGAACCACTGAA
TTGCCGCATTGCAGAGATATTGTATTTAAGTGCCTAGCTCGATACATAAACGGGTCTCTCTGGTTAGACC
AGATCTGAGCCTGGGAGCTCTCTGGCTAACTAGGGAACCCACTGCTTAAGCCTCAATAAAGCTTGCCTTG
AGTGCTTCAAGTAGTGTGTGCCCGTCTGTTGTGTGACTCTGGTAACTAGAGATCCCTCAGACCCTTTTAG
TCAGTGTGGAAAATCTCTAGCAGTGGCGCCCGAACAGGGACTTGAAAGCGAAAGGGAAACCAGAGGAGCT
CTCTCGACGCAGGACTCGGCTTGCTGAAGCGCGCACGGCAAGAGGCGAGGGGCGGCGACTGGTGAGTACG
CCAAAAATTTTGACTAGCGGAGGCTAGAAGGAGAGAGATGGGTGCGAGAGCGTCAGTATTAAGCGGGGGA
GAATTAGATCGCGATGGGAAAAAATTCGGTTAAGGCCAGGGGGAAAGAAAAAATATAAATTAAAACATAT
AGTATGGGCAAGCAGGGAGCTAGAACGATTCGCAGTTAATCCTGGCCTGTTAGAAACATCAGAAGGCTGT
AGACAAATACTGGGACAGCTACAACCATCCCTTCAGACAGGATCAGAAGAACTTAGATCATTATATAATA
CAGTAGCAACCCTCTATTGTGTGCATCAAAGGATAGAGATAAAAGACACCAAGGAAGCTTTAGACAAGAT
AGAGGAAGAGCAAAACAAAAGTAAGACCACCGCACAGCAAGCGGCCGCTGATCTTCAGACCTGGAGGAGG
AGATATGAGGGACAATTGGAGAAGTGAATTATATAAATATAAAGTAGTAAAAATTGAACCATTAGGAGTA
GCACCCACCAAGGCAAAGAGAAGAGTGGTGCAGAGAGAAAAAAGAGCAGTGGGAATAGGAGCTTTGTTCC
TTGGGTTCTTGGGAGCAGCAGGAAGCACTATGGGCGCAGCGTCAATGACGCTGACGGTACAGGCCAGACA
ATTATTGTCTGGTATAGTGCAGCAGCAGAACAATTTGCTGAGGGCTATTGAGGCGCAACAGCATCTGTTG
CAACTCACAGTCTGGGGCATCAAGCAGCTCCAGGCAAGAATCCTGGCTGTGGAAAGATACCTAAAGGATC
AACAGCTCCTGGGGATTTGGGGTTGCTCTGGAAAACTCATTTGCACCACTGCTGTGCCTTGGAATGCTAG
TTGGAGTAATAAATCTCTGGAACAGATTTGGAATCACACGACCTGGATGGAGTGGGACAGAGAAATTAAC
AATTACACAAGCTTAATACACTCCTTAATTGAAGAATCGCAAAACCAGCAAGAAAAGAATGAACAAGAAT
TATTGGAATTAGATAAATGGGCAAGTTTGTGGAATTGGTTTAACATAACAAATTGGCTGTGGTATATAAA
ATTATTCATAATGATAGTAGGAGGCTTGGTAGGTTTAAGAATAGTTTTTGCTGTACTTTCTATAGTGAAT
AGAGTTAGGCAGGGATATTCACCATTATCGTTTCAGACCCACCTCCCAACCCCGAGGGGACCCAGAGAGG
GCCTATTTCCCATGATTCCTTCATATTTGCATATACGATACAAGGCTGTTAGAGAGATAATTAGAATTAA
TTTGACTGTAAACACAAAGATATTAGTACAAAATACGTGACGTAGAAAGTAATAATTTCTTGGGTAGTTT
GCAGTTTTAAAATTATGTTTTAAAATGGACTATCATATGCTTACCGTAACTTGAAAGTATTTCGATTTCT
TGGCTTTATATATCTTGTGGAAAGGACGAAACACCGTGAGGGCCACACATTGGACAGTTTTAGAGCTAGA
AATAGCAAGTTAAAATAAGGCTAGTCCGTTATCAACTTGAAAAAGTGGCACCGAGTCGGTGCTTTTTTAA
GCTTGGCGTAACTAGATCTTGAGACAAATGGCAGTATTCATCCACAATTTTAAAAGAAAAGGGGGGATTG
GGGGGTACAGTGCAGGGGAAAGAATAGTAGACATAATAGCAACAGACATACAAACTAAAGAATTACAAAA
ACAAATTACAAAAATTCAAAATTTTCGGGTTTATTACAGGGACAGCAGAGATCCACTTTGGCGCCGGCTC
GAGGGGG
