>Addgene plasmid #76089 | IKBKB gRNA (BRDN0001145616) | depositor partial sequence | sequence record 143549 | Target Sequence
TGAGGGCCACACATTGGACA
