>Addgene plasmid #76089 | IKBKB gRNA (BRDN0001145616) | addgene partial sequence | sequence record 185161 | hU6-F
TAGAAAGTAATAATTTCTTGGGTAGTTTGCAGTTTTAAAATTATGTTTTAAAATGGACTATCATATGCTT
ACCGTAACTTGAAAGTATTTCGATTTCTTGGCTTTATATATCTTGTGGAAAGGACGAAACACCGTGAGGG
CCACACATTGGACAGTTTTAGAGCTAGAAATAGCAAGTTAAAATAAGGCTAGTCCGTTATCAACTTGAAA
AAGTGGCACCGAGTCGGTGCTTTTTTAAGCTTGGCGTAACTAGATCTTGAGACAAATGGCAGTATTCATC
CACAATTTTAAAAGAAAAGGGGGGATTGGGGGGTACAGTGCAGGGGAAAGAATAGTAGACATAATAGCAA
CAGACATACAAACTAAAGAATTACAAAAACAAATTACAAAAATTCAAAATTTTCGGGTTTATTACAGGGA
CAGCAGAGATCCACTTTGGCGCCGGCTCGAGGGGGCCCGGGTGCAAAGATGGATAAAGTTTTAAACAGAG
AGGAATCTTTGCAGCTAATGGACCTTCTAGGTCTTGAAAGGAGTGGGAATTGGCTCCGGTGCCCGTCAGT
GGGCAGAGCG
